Addgene plasmid #124181: KA1270_pPB-gPou5f1_3.5kb-UBCmin-IP
Purpose: piggyBac-based reporter (Puro) driven by the Pou5f1 enhancer
Depositing lab: Hans Schöler. Depositing organization: Max Planck Institute for Molecular Biomedicine. Publication: Esrrb Unlocks Silenced Enhancers for Reprogramming to Naive Pluripotency. Adachi K, Kopp W, Wu G, Heising S, Greber B, Stehling M, Arauzo-Bravo MJ, Boerno ST, Timmermann B, Vingron M, Scholer HR. Cell Stem Cell. 2018 Aug 2;23(2):266-275.e6. doi: 10.1016/j.stem.2018.05.020. Epub 2018 Jun 14. PubMed 29910149.
Backbone
  Vector backbone: Unknown
  Vector type: Reporter
  Selectable markers: Puromycin
Growth in bacteria
  Bacterial resistance: Ampicillin, 100 μg/mL
  Growth temperature: 37°C
  Growth strain: DH5alpha
  Copy number: High Copy
Gene/Insert
  Gene/Insert name: IRES-Pac, Pou5f1 enhancer
  Species: M. musculus (mouse)
  Promoter: UBCmin
  Cloning method: Restriction Enzyme; 5′ cloning site Unknown (unknown if destroyed)
Terms and licenses: Academic/Nonprofit Terms; Industry Terms: Not Available to Industry
How to cite: KA1270_pPB-gPou5f1_3.5kb-UBCmin-IP was a gift from Hans Schöler (Addgene plasmid # 124181 ; http://n2t.net/addgene:124181 ; RRID:Addgene_124181)
