[The description below was written by a language model from this plasmid's Addgene catalogue record and pLannotate feature annotations shown in this document.]
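Description:
KA1270_pPB-gPou5f1_3.5kb-UBCmin-IP is a piggyBac transposon-based reporter plasmid for mammalian cells in which puromycin resistance reads out the activity of the mouse Pou5f1 (Oct4) enhancer. The backbone is recorded as unknown, but the annotated features (T7 and T3 promoters, lacZα fragment, pBluescript MCS remnants, f1 ori) point to a pBluescript-type cloning vector. It is propagated in E. coli at high copy through a ColE1/pUC origin and selected with ampicillin via the β-lactamase gene. The piggyBac terminal repeats implied by the name and stated purpose were not picked up by the automated annotation, so their positions are not documented here.

The payload begins with a fragment of the PGK polyadenylation signal, which may serve to limit read-through from upstream sequences, though the record does not say so. It is followed by a long unannotated stretch of roughly 3.5 kb that matches the size given in the name and presumably corresponds to the genomic Pou5f1 enhancer region. Immediately downstream lies a short fragment of the human ubiquitin C promoter, the minimal "UBCmin" promoter, which on its own should give little transcription and so depends on the adjacent enhancer. It drives an EMCV IRES followed by the puromycin N-acetyltransferase gene (pac) and a bGH polyadenylation signal. No annotated coding sequence precedes the IRES.

When delivered with piggyBac transposase, such a cassette would integrate stably into the genome, and cells become puromycin resistant only where the Pou5f1 enhancer is active. This allows selection or scoring of cells with an active pluripotency enhancer. The associated publication concerns enhancer reactivation during reprogramming to naive pluripotency.
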