Features (pLannotate 1.2.2; 23 found; start..end, strand, type, name):
    140..158     +  promoter       T7 promoter: promoter for bacteriophage T7 RNA polymerase
    489..557     +  polyA_signal   PGK poly(A) signal (fragment): mouse phosphoglycerate kinase 1 polyadenylation signal
   4114..4131    +  misc_feature   MCS (fragment): pBluescript multiple cloning site
   4133..4207    +  promoter       UbC promoter (fragment): human ubiquitin C promoter
   4283..4306    -  misc_feature   MCS (fragment): pBluescript multiple cloning site
   4426..4888    +  misc_feature   IRES: internal ribosome entry site (IRES) of the encephalomyocarditis virus (EMCV)
   4902..5501    +  CDS            PuroR: puromycin N-acetyltransferase; pac from Streptomyces alboniger; confers resistance to puromycin
   5588..5812    +  polyA_signal   bGH poly(A) signal: bovine growth hormone polyadenylation signal
   5816..5832    +  promoter       SV40 promoter (fragment): SV40 enhancer and early promoter
   5883..5899    -  protein_bind   lac operator: The lac repressor binds to the lac operator to inhibit transcription in E. coli. This inhibition can be relieved by adding lactose or isopropyl-β-D-thiogalactopyranoside (IPTG). lac repressor encoded by lacI
   5907..5937    -  promoter       lac promoter: promoter for the E. coli lac operon
   5952..5973    -  protein_bind   CAP binding site: CAP binding activates transcription in the presence of cAMP. E. coli catabolite activator protein
   5986..6025    -  CDS            lacI (fragment): lac repressor; lacI; The lac repressor binds to the lac operator to inhibit transcription in E. coli. This inhibition can be relieved by adding lactose or isopropyl-β-D-thiogalactopyranoside (IPTG).
   6286..6304    -  promoter       T3 promoter: promoter for bacteriophage T3 RNA polymerase
   6349..6365    -  protein_bind   lac operator: The lac repressor binds to the lac operator to inhibit transcription in E. coli. This inhibition can be relieved by adding lactose or isopropyl-β-D-thiogalactopyranoside (IPTG). lac repressor encoded by lacI
   6373..6403    -  promoter       lac promoter: promoter for the E. coli lac operon
   6418..6439    -  protein_bind   CAP binding site: CAP binding activates transcription in the presence of cAMP. E. coli catabolite activator protein
   6452..6544    -  CDS            lacI (fragment): lac repressor; lacI; The lac repressor binds to the lac operator to inhibit transcription in E. coli. This inhibition can be relieved by adding lactose or isopropyl-β-D-thiogalactopyranoside (IPTG).
   6727..7315    -  rep_origin     ori: high-copy-number ColE1/pMB1/pBR322/pUC origin of replication
   7486..8346    -  CDS            AmpR: β-lactamase; bla; confers resistance to ampicillin, carbenicillin, and related antibiotics
   8347..8451    -  promoter       AmpR promoter: bla
   8504..8932    -  rep_origin     f1 ori (sequence partly withheld): f1 bacteriophage origin of replication; arrow indicates direction of (+) strand synthesis
   8937..137     -  CDS            lacZα (fragment) (across the origin): LacZα fragment of β-galactosidase; lacZ fragment
>Addgene plasmid #124181 | KA1270_pPB-gPou5f1_3.5kb-UBCmin-IP | addgene full sequence | sequence record 239567 | Addgene NGS Result
CTGTTGGGAAGGGCGATCGGTGCGGGCCTCTTCGCTATTACGCCAGCTGGCGAAAGGGGGATGTGCTGCA
AGGCGATTAAGTTGGGTAACGCCAGGGTTTTCCCAGTCACGACGTTGTAAAACGACGGCCAGTGAATTGT
AATACGACTCACTATAGGGCGAATTGGGTACCTTAACCCTAGAAAGATAGTCTGCGTAAAATTGACGCAT
GCATTCTTGAAATATTGCTCTCTCTTTCTAAATAGCGCGAATCCGTCGCTGTGCATTTAGGACATCTCAG
TCGCCGCTTGGAGCTCCCGTGAGGCGTGCTTGTCAATGCGGTAAGTGTCACTGATTTTGAACTATAACGA
CCGCGTGAGTCAAAATGACGCATGATTATCTTTTACGTGACTTTTAAGATTTAACTCATACGATAATTAT
ATTGTTATTTCATGTTCTACTTACGTGATAACTTATTATATATATATTTTCTTGTTATAGATATCGTCAT
CATAATTTAAACAAGCAAAACCAAATTAAGGGCCAGCTCATTCCTCCCACTCATGATCTATAGATCTCAC
GCGTAGGGAGACCCAGCCTGGATGCTAACACGAGTGATTTCCCTGCTCTAGTCTAGTGTCCTCCGTGAGT
CCATTTAACTGATCACCCAGTCTGTGAGGAGGTGGCTGAACTCACAGTAAGAAAGCTGTGGGGGTCAACG
CCTATTGTTTGTTTGTTTTGTTTTAGACAAGGTCTCCTGCTGAGGCTGGCTCAAGCTGGCCTGGAGGACT
CTTGTGTTTAAGGCTGGCCTTAAATTCTCTTTAAAAGAAAATCATGTGTATATATGTGTGTCCATGTAAC
TGCAGATGACCACAGCAGCCAAGAGATTTCTGTTCTCCTAGCTGTAAACCACCCAATATGGGTGCTAGGA
ACAGAATTTTAAAAGGGTCCTCTGAAAGAGCAATGTACACTCAAATGCTGAGTTCTTTCCCAGCCCCTAG
CCTTGGACCTTTGTTCTTATCACTTCCAACGCCCAAGGGCAGGCATTATAGGTGTGGCATTCCGCATCTG
GCTTCCCAGGATACCTTTTCATGCTGGTGGACCATCTCTGGCTGGGGACGTGTGGGCTTCTCTGCTGTCT
TTGGTTCTCCAGACAGAACTCCGAGACAGATCTTGACTTGGTTCTAAAATACAGGTGGTTTGTGGCAAGT
TAACGAATTTTAGCTCAAATTTGGGGTATTTAAGATACCATGGTGACTCTTTTTTGTTTGTTTTTCTTTC
TTTCTTTTTTTTTTTTAAAAAGATTTATTTATTATTGTACGTAAGTACTTCAGACACCAGAAGAGGGTGA
CAGATTTTTTTTTTTTTTCGAGACAGGATTTCTCTGTGAAGCCCTGGCTGTCCTGGAACTCACTCTGTAG
ACCAGGCTGGCCTGGAACTCAGAAATCCACCTGCCTCTGCCTCCCAAGTGCTGGGATTAAAGCCATGAGT
TGGGACCGCACCCGGCCCAAAGTGACTCTTAAAGGGGGCAGAGTGGCACATATTTTCAATCCTAGCACTC
AGGAAGCAAAGGCTGGTGGATCTCTGTGAGTTCAAGGCCAGCCTGGTCTACAGAGTGAGTTCCAAGCCAT
CTAAGGCTATGTAGGGAACCCTTGAATCAAACCCAAAAGTTAGTCTGATGATTTTCTAAGACCCAGGAGG
CAAGAAACTGGATCAGATGAGCCAACAGGTCTGCTGTCCCATCTCCAGGGCCACCAGGCTCACAGCTCGG
GACCAGGCTAGGGCACATCTGTTTCAAGCTAGTTCTAAGAAGACTTGGGACTTCAGACAAAGTTGCTGTT
AAGGACTGTATTATACTCTAGGCACGCTTAGGGCTAACCTGGTTGCAAAGCCAGTCACTAGGCAGTTAAA
GGACTCAGAATATGTCTCTTGTCCTGGCCAGTGAGTCACCAAAAGAGAAATCACAATCCATAAGACAAGG
TTGGTATTGAATACAGACAGGACTGCTGGGCTGCAGGCATACTTGAACTGTGGTGGAGAGTGCTGTCTAG
GCCTTAGAGGCTGGCCCTGGGAGGAACTGGGTGTGGGGAGGTTGTAGCCCGACCCTGCCCCTCCCCCCAG
GGAGGTTGAGAGTTCTGGGCAGACGGCAGATGCATAACAAAGGTGCATGATAGCTCTGCCCTGGGGGCAG
AGAAGATGGTTGGGGAGGGGTCCCTCTCGTCCTAGCCCTTCCTTAATCTGCTATTGAGGAAGCTTTGTGA
ACTTGGCGGCTTCCAAGTCGCTGCCTTTATTTAGGTCTTCCAACTAACCTATGGCACTGTTCCACAATGA
ATGTATAGAAATTGGGAGGTGAGCATGACAGAGTGGAGGAAACGGAAGATTCATGGAGAGGGCCAGAGAG
ATGGCCCCTCAGCCACCCTGGGGGATGACTTGGACCCATGTGGTAGAAGGAGGGGACTTCCACACATGTG
CTATGTGTAGCTGTGTGTAGGTACATACACACCCTTAAAATAAAACGCAATTTTTTTTTCAAAGTCTCAG
GGTGAATTTGGTGAAGTCGATGAAGCTGAGGCAGGAGAATTATCAGGAGTTCAAGGGCAGCTTGTTTTAT
AGAGAAAGGTTCCATCTCTACCTGATGAAGACTACCATCAAGAGACACCCCCGCCCCCCAGGGCACCTAG
AGCCACTGACCCTAGCCAACAGCTCAGGCGGGCTGGGCCCAGGCTCAGAACTCTGTCCTGGCTATGTACA
CTGTGGGGTGCTCTGGGCTTTTTGAGGCTGTGTGATTCACCCTGGGGCCTTCGTTCAGAGCATGGTGTAG
GAGCAGACAGACAAACACCATCCCTTGCAGACAGGCACTCTGAGGGCTATTCTCTTGCAAAGATAACTAA
GCACCAGGCCAGTAATGGGATCCTCAGACTGGGCCCAGAAAACCACTCTAGGGAAGTTCAGGGTAGGCTC
TCTGCACCCCCTCCTCCTAATCCCGTCTCCTTAGTGTCTTTCCGCCAGCACAGGAATGGGGGAGGGGTGG
GTGACGAGGATGAACACCGGAGTCCCTGGAGGAAGGGAAGCAGGGTATCTCCATCTGAGGCTCTGTCTTT
GAGGAGAGGTGGAGAGCTGGGGAAGTCTTGTGTGAGGGGATTGGGGCTCAGGAGGGGGTTGGGGAGCAGG
AAGTTGTCCCCAGGGGAGCCATCCTGGCCCATTCAAGGGTTGAGTACTTGTTTAGGGTTAGAGCTGCCCC
CTCTGGGGACCAGGATTGTCCAGCCAAGGCCATTGTCCTGCCCCCTTCCCCCAGTCCCTCCCAGGCCCCT
TTGAACCTGAAGTCAGATATTTCTTCTCTCTACCCACCTCCCACCCGTTGGGTTTCTCCACCCAGGAACT
AGGCTGGAAGCCTGGGATGAGGAGGTGGGGGGAGGGAGAACTGAGAATCTTGAGGAAAGAGGCCCCGGCC
TTAACTGTGAGGGGATGGAGCCTGGGTGCAGGTCTTATGGGGGTTGGGGGGTGGTTAGTGTCTAATCTAC
CAACCTGGACAACACAAGATGGAATACTGTGCTCTGAAAACGCAGAGCCAGCACTTCTCTGGGGTCTCTG
GGGACATATCTGGTTGGGGCTCGGGGTCCCATGGTGTAGAGCCTCTAAACTCTGGAGGACTGGAGGTGCA
ATGGCTGTCTTGTCCTGGCCTTGGACATGGGCTGAAATACTGGGTTCACCCATATCTAGGACTCTAGACG
GGTGGGTAAGCAAGAACTGAGGAGTGGCCCCAGAAATAATTGGCACACGAACATTCAATGGATGTTTTAG
GCTCTCCAGAGGATGGCTGAGTGGGCTGTAAGGACAGGCCGAGAGGGTGCAGTGCCAACAGGCTTTGTGG
TGCGATGGGGCATCCGAGCAACTGGTTTGTGAGGTGTCCGGTGACCCAAGGCAGGGGTGAGAGGACCTTG
AAGGTTGAAAATGAAGGCCTCCTGGGGTCCCGTCCTAAGGGTTGTCCTGTCCAGACGTCCCCAACCTCCG
TCTGGAAGACACAGGCAGATAGCGCTCGCCTCAGTTTCTCCCACCCCCACAGCTCTGCTCCTCCACCCAC
CCAGGGGGCGGGGCCAGAGGTCAAGGCTAGAGGGTGGGATTGGGGAGACTAGTGAGGGGGGGCCCGGTAC
CCGGGGCGGTGAACGCCGATGATTATATAAGGACGCGCCGGGTGTGGCACAGCTAGTTCCGTCGCAGCCG
GGATTTGAATTCCTCGAGATCTCACGCGTGACTAGTGCCATGGCCTACCCATACGACGTGCCAGACTACG
CCTAGCGGCCGCTCGATAAGCTTGATATCGAATTCCGCCCCCCCCCCCTCTCCCTCCCCCGCCCCTAACG
TTACTGGCCGAAGCCGCTTGGAATAAGGCCGGTGTGCGTTTGTCTATATGTTATTTTCCACCATATTGCC
GTCTTTTGGCAATGTGAGGGCCCGGAAACCTGGCCCTGTCTTCTTGACGAGCATTCCTAGGGGTCTTTCC
CCTCTCGCCAAAGGAATGCAAGGTCTGTTGAATGTCGTGAAGGAAGCAGTTCCTCTGGAAGCTTCTTGAA
GACAAACAACGTCTGTAGCGACCCTTTGCAGGCAGCGGAACCCCCCACCTGGCGACAGGTGCCTCTGCGG
CCAAAAGCCACGTGTATAAGATACACCTGCAAAGGCGGCACAACCCCAGTGCCACGTTGTGAGTTGGATA
GTTGTGGAAAGAGTCAAATGGCTCTCCTCAAGCGTATTCAACAAGGGGCTGAAGGATGCCCAGAAGGTAC
CCCATTGTATGGGATCTGATCTGGGGCCTCGGTGCACATGCTTTACATGTGTTTAGTCGAGGTTAAAAAA
ACGTCTAGGCCCCCCGAACCACGGGGACGTGGTTTTCCTTTGAAAAACACGATGATAATATGGCCACAAC
CATGACCGAGTACAAGCCCACGGTGCGCCTCGCCACCCGCGACGACGTCCCCAGGGCCGTACGCACCCTC
GCCGCCGCGTTCGCCGACTACCCCGCCACGCGCCACACCGTCGATCCGGACCGCCACATCGAGCGGGTCA
CCGAGCTGCAAGAACTCTTCCTCACGCGCGTCGGGCTCGACATCGGCAAGGTGTGGGTCGCGGACGACGG
CGCCGCGGTGGCGGTCTGGACCACGCCGGAGAGCGTCGAAGCGGGGGCGGTGTTCGCCGAGATCGGCCCG
CGCATGGCCGAGTTGAGCGGTTCCCGGCTGGCCGCGCAGCAACAGATGGAAGGCCTCCTGGCGCCGCACC
GGCCCAAGGAGCCCGCGTGGTTCCTGGCCACCGTCGGCGTCTCGCCCGACCACCAGGGCAAGGGTCTGGG
CAGCGCCGTCGTGCTCCCCGGAGTGGAGGCGGCCGAGCGCGCCGGGGTGCCCGCCTTCCTGGAGACCTCC
GCGCCCCGCAACCTCCCCTTCTACGAGCGGCTCGGCTTCACCGTCACCGCCGACGTCGAGGTGCCCGAAG
GACCGCGCACCTGGTGCATGACCCGCAAGCCCGGTGCCTGACGCCCGCCCCACGACCCGCAGCGCCCGAC
CGAAAGGAGCGCACGACCCCATGCATCGATGATCTAGAGCTCGCTGATCAGCCTCGACTGTGCCTTCTAG
TTGCCAGCCATCTGTTGTTTGCCCCTCCCCCGTGCCTTCCTTGACCCTGGAAGGTGCCACTCCCACTGTC
CTTTCCTAATAAAATGAGGAAATTGCATCGCATTGTCTGAGTAGGTGTCATTCTATTCTGGGGGGTGGGG
TGGGGCAGGACAGCAAGGGGGAGGATTGGGAAGACAATAGCAGGCATGCTGGGGATGCGGTGGGCTCTAT
GGCTTCTGAGGCGGAAAGAACCTGCAGCCCAAGCTTGGCGTAATCATGGTCATAGCTGTTTCCTGTGTGA
AATTGTTATCCGCTCACAATTCCACACAACATACGAGCCGGAAGCATAAAGTGTAAAGCCTGGGGTGCCT
AATGAGTGAGCTAACTCACATTAATTGCGTTGCGCTCACTGCCCGCTTTCCAGTCGGGAAACCTGTCGTG
CCAGCGGATCCTTTGTTACTTTATAGAAGAAATTTTGAGTTTTTGTTTTTTTTTAATAAATAAATAAACA
TAAATAAATTGTTTGTTGAATTTATTATTAGTATGTAAGTGTAAATATAATAAAACTTAATATCTATTCA
AATTAATAAATAAACCTCGATATACAGACCGATAAAACACATGCGTCAATTTTACGCATGATTATCTTTA
ACGTACGTCACAATATGATTATCTTTCTAGGGTTAAAGAGCTCCAGCTTTTGTTCCCTTTAGTGAGGGTT
AATTTCGAGCTTGGCGTAATCATGGTCATAGCTGTTTCCTGTGTGAAATTGTTATCCGCTCACAATTCCA
CACAACATACGAGCCGGAAGCATAAAGTGTAAAGCCTGGGGTGCCTAATGAGTGAGCTAACTCACATTAA
TTGCGTTGCGCTCACTGCCCGCTTTCCAGTCGGGAAACCTGTCGTGCCAGCTGCATTAATGAATCGGCCA
ACGCGCGGGGAGAGGCGGTTTGCGTATTGGGCGCTCTTCCGCTTCCTCGCTCACTGACTCGCTGCGCTCG
GTCGTTCGGCTGCGGCGAGCGGTATCAGCTCACTCAAAGGCGGTAATACGGTTATCCACAGAATCAGGGG
ATAACGCAGGAAAGAACATGTGAGCAAAAGGCCAGCAAAAGGCCAGGAACCGTAAAAAGGCCGCGTTGCT
GGCGTTTTTCCATAGGCTCCGCCCCCCTGACGAGCATCACAAAAATCGACGCTCAAGTCAGAGGTGGCGA
AACCCGACAGGACTATAAAGATACCAGGCGTTTCCCCCTGGAAGCTCCCTCGTGCGCTCTCCTGTTCCGA
CCCTGCCGCTTACCGGATACCTGTCCGCCTTTCTCCCTTCGGGAAGCGTGGCGCTTTCTCATAGCTCACG
CTGTAGGTATCTCAGTTCGGTGTAGGTCGTTCGCTCCAAGCTGGGCTGTGTGCACGAACCCCCCGTTCAG
CCCGACCGCTGCGCCTTATCCGGTAACTATCGTCTTGAGTCCAACCCGGTAAGACACGACTTATCGCCAC
TGGCAGCAGCCACTGGTAACAGGATTAGCAGAGCGAGGTATGTAGGCGGTGCTACAGAGTTCTTGAAGTG
GTGGCCTAACTACGGCTACACTAGAAGAACAGTATTTGGTATCTGCGCTCTGCTGAAGCCAGTTACCTTC
GGAAAAAGAGTTGGTAGCTCTTGATCCGGCAAACAAACCACCGCTGGTAGCGGTGGTTTTTTTGTTTGCA
AGCAGCAGATTACGCGCAGAAAAAAAGGATCTCAAGAAGATCCTTTGATCTTTTCTACGGGGTCTGACGC
TCAGTGGAACGAAAACTCACGTTAAGGGATTTTGGTCATGAGATTATCAAAAAGGATCTTCACCTAGATC
CTTTTAAATTAAAAATGAAGTTTTAAATCAATCTAAAGTATATATGAGTAAACTTGGTCTGACAGTTACC
AATGCTTAATCAGTGAGGCACCTATCTCAGCGATCTGTCTATTTCGTTCATCCATAGTTGCCTGACTCCC
CGTCGTGTAGATAACTACGATACGGGAGGGCTTACCATCTGGCCCCAGTGCTGCAATGATACCGCGAGAC
CCACGCTCACCGGCTCCAGATTTATCAGCAATAAACCAGCCAGCCGGAAGGGCCGAGCGCAGAAGTGGTC
CTGCAACTTTATCCGCCTCCATCCAGTCTATTAATTGTTGCCGGGAAGCTAGAGTAAGTAGTTCGCCAGT
TAATAGTTTGCGCAACGTTGTTGCCATTGCTACAGGCATCGTGGTGTCACGCTCGTCGTTTGGTATGGCT
TCATTCAGCTCCGGTTCCCAACGATCAAGGCGAGTTACATGATCCCCCATGTTGTGCAAAAAAGCGGTTA
GCTCCTTCGGTCCTCCGATCGTTGTCAGAAGTAAGTTGGCCGCAGTGTTATCACTCATGGTTATGGCAGC
ACTGCATAATTCTCTTACTGTCATGCCATCCGTAAGATGCTTTTCTGTGACTGGTGAGTACTCAACCAAG
TCATTCTGAGAATAGTGTATGCGGCGACCGAGTTGCTCTTGCCCGGCGTCAATACGGGATAATACCGCGC
CACATAGCAGAACTTTAAAAGTGCTCATCATTGGAAAACGTTCTTCGGGGCGAAAACTCTCAAGGATCTT
ACCGCTGTTGAGATCCAGTTCGATGTAACCCACTCGTGCACCCAACTGATCTTCAGCATCTTTTACTTTC
ACCAGCGTTTCTGGGTGAGCAAAAACAGGAAGGCAAAATGCCGCAAAAAAGGGAATAAGGGCGACACGGA
AATGTTGAATACTCATACTCTTCCTTTTTCAATATTATTGAAGCATTTATCAGGGTTATTGTCTCATGAG
CGGATACATATTTGAATGTATTTAGAAAAATAAACAAATAGGGGTTCCGCGCACATTTCCCCGAAAAGTG
CCACCTAAATTGTAAGCGTTAATATTTTGTTAAAATTCGCGTTAAATTTTTGTTAAATCAGCTCATTTTT
TAACCAATAGGCCGAAATCGGCAAAATCCCTTATAAATCAAAAGAATAGACCGAGATAGGGT
[37 nt withheld, positions 8603-8639]
AAAGAACGTGGACTCCAACGTCAAAGG
[49 nt withheld, positions 8667-8715]
T
[91 nt withheld, positions 8717-8807]
G
[124 nt withheld, positions 8809-8932]
CCCATTCGCCATTCAGGCTGCGCAA
